>Addgene plasmid #85940 | pOP512 | addgene full sequence | sequence record 169580 | Addgene NGS Result
GACGTCTGTGCAAGTACTACTGTTCTGCAGTCACTTGAATTCGATACCCAGCTGTTATTTGTATAGTTCA
TCCATGCCATGTGTAATCCCAGCAGCGGTTACAAACTCAAGAAGGACCATGTGGTCTCTCTTTTCGTTGG
GATCTTTCGAAAGGGCAGATTGTGTGGACAGGTAATGGTTGTCTGGTAAAAGGACAGGGCCATCGCCAAT
CGGAGTATTTTGTTGATAATGGTCTGCTAGTTGAACGCTTCCATCTTCAATGTTGTGTCTAATTTTGAAG
TTAACTTTGATTCCATTCTTTTGTTTGTCTGCCATGATGTATACATTGTGTGAGTTATAGTTGTATTCCA
ATTTGTGTCCAAGAATGTTTCCATCTTCTTTAAAATCAATACCTTTTAACTCGATTCTATTAACAAGGGT
ATCACCTTCAAACTTGACTTCAGCACGTGTCTTGTAGTTCCCGTCATCTTTGAAAAATATAGTTCTTTCC
TGTACGTAACCTTCGGGCATGGCACTCTTGAAAAAGTCATGCTGTTTCATGTGATCTGGGTATCTCGCAA
AGCATTGAACACCATAACCGAAAGTAGTGACAAGTGTTGGCCACGGAACAGGTAGTTTTCCAGTAGTGCA
AATAAATTTAAGGGTAAGTTTTCCGTATGTTGCATCACCTTCACCCTCTCCACTGACAGAAAATTTGTGC
CCATTAACATCACCATCTAATTCAACAAGAATTGGGACAACTCCAGTGAAAAGTTCTTCTCCTTTACGCA
TGTGCACTACCTCCTTGGTTGTCTATGCTATGCTGATCTACAACTGGCATGCGGTCAGTGCGTCCTGCTG
ATGTGCTCAGTATCTCTATCACTGATAGGGATGTCAATCTCTATCACTGATAGGGAAACGTTTCGCAGAA
GCTTCCGCAAGGTACCACTTTGCCGCGGTTACTGCCCGCTTTCCAGTCGGGAAACCTGTCGTGCCAGTTG
CATTAATGAATCGGCCAACGCGCGGGGAGAGGCGGTTTGCGTATTGGGAGCCAGGGTGGTTTTTCTTTTC
ACCAGTGAGACGGGCAACAGTTGATTGCCCTTCACCGCCTGGCCCTGAGAGAGTTGCAGCAAGCGGTCCA
CGCTGGTTTGCCCCAGCAGGCGAAAATCCTGTTTGATGGTGGTTAACGGCGGGATATAACATGAGCTGTC
TTCGGTATCGTCGTATCCCACTACCGAGATGTCCGCACCAACGCGCAGCCCGGACTCGGTAATGGCGCGC
ATTGCGCCCAGCGCCATCTGATCGTTGGCAACCAGCATCGCAGTGGGAACGATGCCCTCATTCAGCATTT
GCATGGTTTGTTGAAAACCGGACATGGCACTCCAGTCGCCTTCCCGTTCCGCTATCGGCTGAATTTGATT
GCGAGTGAGATATTTATGCCAGCCAGCCAGACGCAGACGCGCCGAGACAGAACTTAATGGGCCCGCTAAC
AGCGCGATTTGCTGGTGACCCAATGCGACCAGATGCTCCACGCCCAGTCGCGTACCGTCTTCATGGGAGA
AAATAATACTGTTGATGGGTGTCTGGTCAGAGACATCAAGAAATAACGCCGGAACATTAGTGCAGGCAGC
TTCCACAGCAATGGCATCCTGGTCATCCAGCGGATAGTTAATGATCAGCCCACTGACGCGCTGCGCGAGA
AGATTGTGAACCGCCGCTTTACAGGCTTCGACGCCGCTTCGTTCTACCATCGACACCACCACGCTGGCAC
CCAGTTGATCGGCGCGAGATTTAATCGCCGCGACAATTTGCGACGGCGCGTGCAGGGCCAGACTGGAGGT
GGCAACGCCAATCAGCAACGACTGTTTGCCCGCCAGTTGTTGTGCCACGCGGTTGGGAATGTAATTCAGC
TCCGCCATCGCCGCTTCCACTTTTTCCCGCGTTTTCGCAGAAACGTGGCTGGCCTGGTTCACCACGCGGG
AAACGGTCTGATAAGAGACACCGGCATACTCTGCGACATCGTACAGCGTTACTGGTTTCATTGTACACCC
TCTCCTTATATTGGGACCTATGGATCCGGTCAGTGCGTCCTGCTGATGTGCTCAGTATCTCTATCACTGA
TAGGGATGTCAATCTCTATCACTGATAGGGACGGCCGCCCGTTCCATGGCTGAAATGAGCTGTTGACAAT
TAATCATCCGGCTCGTATAATGTGTGGAATTGTGAGCGGATAACAATTTCACACGTCGACCGCCTTCGGC
GAAGCTAGGGACGAGAGCTAGCATGTCTCGTTTAGATAAAAGTAAAGTGATTAACAGCGCATTAGAGCTG
CTTAATGAGGTCGGAATCGAAGGTTTAACAACCCGTAAACTCGCCCAGAAGCTAGGTGTAGAGCAGCCTA
CATTGTATTGGCATGTAAAAAATAAGCGGGCTTTGCTCGACGCCTTAGCCATTGAGATGTTAGATAGGCA
CCATACTCACTTTTGCCCTTTAGAAGGGGAAAGCTGGCAAGATTTTTTACGTAATAACGCTAAAAGTTTT
AGATGTGCTTTACTAAGTCATCGCGATGGAGCAAAAGTACATTTAGGTACACGGCCTACAGAAAAACAGT
ATGAAACTCTCGAAAATCAATTAGCCTTTTTATGCCAACAAGGTTTTTCACTAGAGAATGCATTATATGC
ACTCAGCGCTGTGGGGCATTTTACTTTAGGTTGCGTATTGGAAGATCAAGAGCATCAAGTCGCTAAAGAA
GAAAGGGAAACACCTACTACTGATAGTATGCCGCCATTATTACGACAAGCTATCGAATTATTTGATCACC
AAGGTGCAGAGCCAGCCTTCTTATTCGGCCTTGAATTGATCATCTGCGGATTAGAAAAACAACTTAAATG
TGAAAGTGGGTCTTAAGAGCTCGGACTGCTTAAGTCGCTCCATATGCTCGTTCCCGGGCGAAATGAGCTG
TTGACAATTAATCATCCGGCTCGTATAATGTGTGGAATTGTGAGCGGATAACAATTTCACACCAATTGAG
TATTAACTATCGTTCAACTGATAGGGAGGCGCCGATGGTGAGCAAGGGCGAGGAGGATAACATGGCCATC
ATCAAGGAGTTCATGCGCTTCAAGGTTCACATGGAGGGCTCCGTGAACGGCCACGAGTTCGAGATCGAGG
GCGAGGGCGAGGGCCGCCCCTACGAGGGCACCCAGACCGCCAAGCTGAAGGTGACCAAGGGTGGCCCCCT
GCCCTTCGCCTGGGACATCCTGTCCCCTCAGTTCATGTACGGCTCCAAGGCCTACGTGAAGCACCCCGCC
GACATCCCCGACTACTTGAAGCTGTCCTTCCCCGAGGGCTTCAAGTGGGAGCGCGTGATGAACTTCGAGG
ACGGCGGCGTGGTGACCGTGACCCAGGACTCCTCCCTGCAAGACGGCGAGTTCATCTACAAGGTGAAGCT
GCGCGGCACCAACTTCCCCTCCGACGGCCCCGTAATGCAGAAGAAGACTATGGGCTGGGAGGCCTCCTCC
GAGCGGATGTACCCCGAGGACGGCGCGCTGAAGGGCGAGATCAAGCAGAGGCTGAAGCTGAAGGACGGCG
GCCACTACGACGCTGAGGTCAAGACCACCTACAAGGCCAAGAAGCCCGTGCAACTGCCCGGCGCGTACAA
CGTCAACATCAAGTTGGACATCACCTCCCACAACGAGGACTACACCATCGTGGAACAGTACGAACGCGCC
GAGGGCCGCCACTCCACCGGCGGCATGGACGAGCTGTATAAGTAAGATATCTATCGCCCTAGGGACCGTC
TCGAGAGAATCAATATTAATCCAACGCGTGGCATCAAATAAAACGAAAGGCTCAGTCGAAAGACTGGGCC
TTTCGTTTTATCTGTTGTTTGTCGGTGAACGCTCTCCTGAGTAGGACAATCCGCCGCCCTAGACTTAGCG
GTCGTTCGACTGCGGCGAGCGGAAATGGCTTACGAACGGGGCGGAGATTTCCTGGAAGATGCCAGGAAGA
TACTTAACAGGGAAGTGAGAGGGCCGCGGCAAAGCCGTTTTTCCATAGGCTCCGCCCCCCTGACAAGCAT
CACGAAATCTGACGCTCAAATCAGTGGTGGCGAAACCCGACAGGACTATAAAGATACCAGGCGTTTCCCC
CTGGCGGCTCCCTCGTGCGCTCTCCTGTTCCTGCCTTTCGGTTTACCGGTGTCATTCCGCTGTTATGGCC
GCGTTTGTCTCATTCCACGCCTGACACTCAGTTCCGGGTAGGCAGTTCGCTCCAAGCTGGACTGTATGCA
CGAACCCCCCGTTCAGTCCGACCGCTGCGCCTTATCCGGTAACTATCGTCTTGAGTCCAACCCGGAAAGA
CATGCAAAAGCACCACTGGCAGCAGCCACTGGTAATTGATTTAGAGGAGTTAGTCTTGAAGTCATGCGCC
GGTTAAGGCTAAACTGAAAGGACAAGTTTTGGTGACTGCGCTCCTCCAAGCCAGTTACCTCGGTTCAAAG
AGTTGGTAGCTCAGAGAACCTTCGAAAAACCGCCCTGCAAGGCGGTTTTTTCGTTTTCAGAGCAAGAGAT
TACGCGCAGACCAAAACGATCTCAAGAAGATCATCTTATTAATCAGATAAAATATTTCTAGATTTCAGTG
CAATTTATCTCTTCAAATGTAGCACCTGAAGTCAGCCCCATACGATATAAGTTGTTCATGGCTAGTGCTT
GGATTCTCACCAATAAAAAACGCCCGGCGGCAACCGAGCGTTCTGAACAAATCCAGATGGAGTTCTGAGG
TCATTACTGGATCTATCAACAGGAGTCCAAGCCAATTCTCGAACCCCAGAGTCCCGCTCAGAAGAACTCG
TCAAGAAGGCGATAGAAGGCGATGCGCTGCGAATCGGGAGCGGCGATACCGTAAAGCACGAGGAAGCGGT
CAGCCCATTCGCCGCCAAGCTCTTCAGCAATATCACGGGTAGCCAACGCTATGTCCTGATAGCGGTCCGC
CACACCCAGCCGGCCACAGTCGATGAATCCAGAAAAGCGGCCATTTTCCACCATGATATTCGGCAAGCAG
GCATCGCCGTGGGTCACGACGAGATCCTCGCCGTCGGGCATACGCGCCTTGAGCCTGGCGAACAGTTCGG
CTGGCGCGAGCCCCTGATGCTCTTCGTCCAGATCATCCTGATCGACAAGACCGGCTTCCATCCGAGTACG
TGCTCGCTCGATGCGATGTTTCGCTTGGTGGTCGAATGGGCAGGTAGCCGGATCAAGCGTATGCAGCCGC
CGCATTGCATCAGCCATGATGGATACTTTCTCGGCAGGAGCAAGGTGAGATGACAGGAGATCCTGCCCCG
GCACTTCGCCCAATAGCAGCCAGTCCCTTCCCGCTTCAGTGACAACGTCGAGCACAGCCGCGCAAGGAAC
GCCCGTCGTGGCCAGCCACGATAGCCGCGCTGCCTCGTCTTGCAGTTCATTCAGGGCACCGGACAGGTCG
GTCTTGACAAAAAGAACCGGGCGACCCTGCGCTGACAGCCGGAACACGGCGGCATCAGAGCAGCCGATTG
TCTGTTGTGCCCAGTCATAGCCGAATAGCCTCTCCACCCAAGCCGCCGGAGAACCTGCGTGCAATCCATC
TTGTTCAATCATGCGAAACGATCCTCATCCTGTCTCTTGATCAGATCTTGATCCCCTGCGCCATCAGATC
CTTGGCGGCAAGAAAGCCATCCAGTTTACTTTGCAGGGCTTCCCAACCTTACCAGAGGGCGGCCCAACTG
GCAATTCC
Features (pLannotate 1.2.2; 16 found; start..end, strand, type, name):
     58..771     -  CDS            hfriFP: hfriFP is a fluorescent protein published in 2013, derived from Herbaspirillum frisingense.
    823..896     -  promoter       PLtetO-1 promoter: modified phage lambda PL promoter with tet operator sites (Lutz and Bujard, 1997)
    942..2021    -  CDS            lacI: LACI_ECOLI - Experimental evidence at protein level: Swiss-Prot protein existence level 1. Repressor of the lactose operon. Binds allolactose as an inducer. From Escherichia coli (strain K12).
   2058..2131    -  promoter       PLtetO-1 promoter: modified phage lambda PL promoter with tet operator sites (Lutz and Bujard, 1997)
   2163..2192    +  promoter       trc promoter: strong E. coli promoter; hybrid between the trp and lac UV5 promoters
   2200..2216    +  protein_bind   lac operator: The lac repressor binds to the lac operator to inhibit transcription in E. coli. This inhibition can be relieved by adding lactose or isopropyl-β-D-thiogalactopyranoside (IPTG). lac repressor encoded by lacI
   2263..2883    +  CDS            tetR: TETR2_ECOLX - Experimental evidence at protein level: Swiss-Prot protein existence level 1. TetR is the repressor of the tetracycline resistance element; its N-terminal region forms a helix-turn-helix structure and binds DNA. Binding of tetracycline to TetR reduces the repressor affinity for the tetracycline resistance gene (tetA) promoter operator sites. From Escherichia coli.
   2941..2970    +  promoter       trc promoter: strong E. coli promoter; hybrid between the trp and lac UV5 promoters
   2978..2994    +  protein_bind   lac operator: The lac repressor binds to the lac operator to inhibit transcription in E. coli. This inhibition can be relieved by adding lactose or isopropyl-β-D-thiogalactopyranoside (IPTG). lac repressor encoded by lacI
   3045..3752    +  CDS            mCherry: mCherry is a basic (constitutively fluorescent) red fluorescent protein published in 2004, derived from Discosoma sp.. It is reported to be a very rapidly-maturing monomer with low acid sensitivity.
   3815..3886    +  terminator     rrnB T1 terminator: transcription terminator T1 from the E. coli rrnB gene
   3919..3942    -  rep_origin     RSF ori (fragment): Plasmids containing the RSF 1030 origin of replication can be propagated in E. coli cells that contain additional plasmids with compatible origins.
   4030..4575    -  rep_origin     p15A ori: Plasmids containing the medium-copy-number p15A origin of replication can be propagated in E. coli cells that contain a second plasmid with the ColE1 origin.
   4693..4787    -  terminator     lambda t0 terminator: transcription terminator from phage lambda
   4821..5612    -  CDS            neo: KKA2_KLEPN - Also known as kan, nptII. Experimental evidence at protein level: Swiss-Prot protein existence level 1. Resistance to kanamycin, neomycin, paromomycin, ribostamycin, butirosin and gentamicin B. From Klebsiella pneumoniae.
   5644..5748    -  CDS            tnpA (fragment): TN5P_ECOLX - Also known as tnp. Experimental evidence at protein level: Swiss-Prot protein existence level 1. Mediates transposition of transposon Tn5 by a 'cut and paste' mechanism. First, the monomeric transposase binds the 19 bp inverted DNA repeats flanking the transposon. Then, dimerization of the DNA- bound transposase creates a synaptic DNA complex. After nicking of the first DNA strand, excision of the transposon proceeds through a series of intermediates. The transposase then mediates the insertion of the transposon at a new site by strand transfer. The activity of the wild- type tran
