[The description below was written by a language model from this plasmid's Addgene catalogue record and pLannotate feature annotations shown in this document.]
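Description:
pOP512 is a 5.7 kb bacterial expression plasmid carrying a synthetic bi-stable (toggle) switch for use in E. coli. According to the record, the circuit comes from an earlier published toggle design, with the original replication origin exchanged for a p15A origin. The backbone itself is listed as unknown. The p15A origin gives low to medium copy number and is compatible with ColE1-type plasmids, so the switch can be co-maintained with other constructs. Selection is by kanamycin through the neo (nptII) gene, which is followed by a lambda t0 terminator. A short adjoining match to Tn5 transposase and a 24-nt RSF origin fragment appear to be residual sequence rather than functional elements.

The switch is built from two divergently oriented, mutually repressing arms. On one strand, a PLtetO-1 promoter drives lacI, and a second copy of PLtetO-1 drives a fluorescent protein that the automated annotation identifies as hfriFP. On the other strand, a trc promoter with a lac operator drives tetR, and a second trc/lac operator unit drives mCherry, ending at the rrnB T1 terminator. LacI represses the trc promoters, while TetR represses the PLtetO-1 promoters. The cell should therefore settle into either a LacI-high state, reported by the PLtetO-1-driven fluorescent protein, or a TetR-high state, reported by mCherry. Based on how these repressors generally behave, IPTG relieves LacI repression and tetracycline-class inducers relieve TetR repression, which allows transient induction to flip the circuit between states. The plasmid was assembled by Gibson cloning and deposited in connection with work on encryption and steganography of synthetic gene circuits.
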