Addgene plasmid #85940: pOP512
Purpose: Bi-stable switch. From Collins lab but the origin substituted for a P15A origin.
Depositing lab: Timothy Lu. Depositing organization: Massachusetts Institute of Technology. Publication: Encryption and steganography of synthetic gene circuits. Purcell O, Wang J, Siuti P, Lu TK. Nat Commun. 2018 Nov 22;9(1):4942. doi: 10.1038/s41467-018-07144-7. PubMed 30467337.
Backbone
  Vector backbone: Unknown
  Vector type: Bacterial Expression
Growth in bacteria
  Bacterial resistance: Kanamycin, 50 μg/mL
  Growth temperature: 37°C
  Growth strain: DH5alpha
  Copy number: Low Copy
Gene/Insert
  Gene/Insert name: Bi-stable switch
  Species: Synthetic
  Cloning method: Gibson Cloning
  Sequencing primers: 5′ unknown
Terms and licenses: Academic/Nonprofit Terms; Industry Terms: Not Available to Industry
How to cite: pOP512 was a gift from Timothy Lu (Addgene plasmid # 85940 ; http://n2t.net/addgene:85940 ; RRID:Addgene_85940)
